Addgene plasmid #17745: mCD8-GFP in pBS
Depositing lab: Liqun Luo. Depositing organization: Stanford University. Publication: Mosaic analysis with a repressible cell marker for studies of gene function in neuronal morphogenesis. Lee T, Luo L. Neuron. 1999 Mar . 22(3):451-61. 10.1016/S0896-6273(00)80701-1 PubMed 10197526.
Backbone
  Vector backbone: pBS
  Backbone manufacturer: Stratagene
  Backbone size w/o insert (bp): 3000
  Vector type: Bacterial Expression
Growth in bacteria
  Bacterial resistance: Ampicillin, 100 μg/mL
  Growth temperature: 37°C
  Growth strain: DH5alpha
  Copy number: High Copy
Gene/Insert
  Gene/Insert name: mouse CD8-GFP (alt names: mCD8-GFP; CD8a)
  Species: M. musculus (mouse)
  Insert size (bp): 1350
  Entrez Gene: Cd8a (a.k.a. BB154331, Ly-2, Ly-35, Ly-B, Lyt-2)
  Tag / fusion protein: GFP (C terminal on insert)
  Cloning method: Restriction Enzyme; 5′ cloning site XhoI (not destroyed); 3′ cloning site XbaI (not destroyed)
  Sequencing primers: 5′ n/a
Resource information
  A portion of this plasmid was derived from a plasmid made by: mCD8 construct from Jane Parnes
Terms and licenses: Academic/Nonprofit Terms; Industry Terms: Not Available to Industry
How to cite: mCD8-GFP in pBS was a gift from Liqun Luo (Addgene plasmid # 17745 ; http://n2t.net/addgene:17745 ; RRID:Addgene_17745)
