[The description below was written by a language model from this plasmid's Addgene catalogue record.]
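Description:
mCD8-GFP in pBS is a small, high-copy bacterial cloning plasmid built on the Stratagene pBS (pBluescript-type) backbone of about 3 kb and selected with ampicillin. Although it is catalogued as a bacterial expression vector, it functions mainly as a holding or source plasmid for the fusion gene. The record lists no promoter intended to drive the insert, and no feature table is provided, so the origin, the orientation of the insert relative to backbone elements and other vector parts cannot be detailed beyond what is typical of this backbone family.

The payload is an insert of roughly 1.35 kb encoding mouse CD8a (Cd8a, also known as Lyt-2) fused at its C terminus to GFP. It lies between XhoI (5′) and XbaI (3′) sites, both of which remain intact, so the cassette can be excised and moved into other vectors. CD8a is a transmembrane glycoprotein, and joining GFP to it tethers the fluorophore to cell membranes. This makes the fusion useful for outlining fine cellular processes such as axons and dendrites, which a soluble cytoplasmic reporter labels less clearly. The CD8 portion was derived from an earlier mCD8 construct made in another laboratory.

The associated publication describes mosaic analysis with a repressible cell marker for studying gene function in neuronal morphogenesis. This suggests that the plasmid served as the source of the membrane-targeted reporter coding sequence for subcloning into expression or transgenesis vectors in that work. The record does not specify the downstream constructs.
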