>Addgene plasmid #17745 | mCD8-GFP in pBS | addgene partial sequence | sequence record 23486 | GFP-R 5'-CCATCTAATTCAACAAGAATTGGGACAAC-3'
TCGGNAAGTCTTCTCCTTTCTCATGGATCCGCGGCTGTGGTAGCAGATGAGAGTGATGATCAAGGACAGC
AGAAGGGCCACGCAGATTCCGGCCAAGGGTGCCCAGATGTAAATATCACAGGCGAAGTCCAATCCGGTCC
CCTTCACTGAGCCACGGGGCCGACAATCTTCTGGTCTCTGGGGCTGAGATGTCCCGGTAGGGTGCACAGG
TGAGGGAGTTCGCAGCACTGGCTTGGTAGTAGTAGAGTTCACTTTCTGAAGGACTGGCACGACAGAACTG
AAGTACATCACCGAGTTGCTGATGACTGAGCAGAAATAGTAGCCTTCGTTTTCCTTGCTGAACTTGTTCA
GGGTGAGAACGTACTTATTATTCGTGTCCCTCATGGCAGAAAACAGTTTCGACGAATTCAGCTTCTCGTC
CCACGTTATCTTGTTGTGGGATGAAGCCATATAGACAACGAAGGTGGGCTGGGGGAGTTTGGAGCTGGAG
TTCTGGAAGAGCCAAGAGCATCCTTGCGAAACGGACCCCAACACTTCACATACCAGGTCCNNNNTGNNNN
NNNNCGGCTNTTCTTNTTTNTTAAAAAATNTACGAATTTCGGGTNCNTGTGGCTTANCTTCTCCACTCCC
CAGGATAATCGACTCACCCAGCAGCAGCAGGTTCAGCGACAGAAAGCGGTCACANTGNGACCCATTTGCT
CGAGGGGGNCCGGTACCATTCGCCTATAGTGATCGTATACATTCNTGNCGCGTTNCACTCTGANGGAAAC
CTGCGTACNANTATCGCTGACAATCCCTTCCCGTGCTATACNAAGCCGACGTGCCTCCACTTGCANT
